Addgene plasmid #101445: pDONR221-FOXN1
Purpose: Donor Vector containing FOXN1 transcription factor, part of the Human TFome Collection
Depositing lab: George Church. Depositing organization: Harvard Medical School. Publication: A comprehensive library of human transcription factors for cell fate engineering. Ng AHM, Khoshakhlagh P, Rojo Arias JE, Pasquini G, Wang K, Swiersy A, Shipman SL, Appleton E, Kiaee K, Kohman RE, Vernet A, Dysart M, Leeper K, Saylor W, Huang JY, Graveline A, Taipale J, Hill DE, Vidal M, Melero-Martin JM, Busskamp V, Church GM. Nat Biotechnol. 2021 Apr;39(4):510-519. doi: 10.1038/s41587-020-0742-6. Epub 2020 Nov 30. PubMed 33257861.
Backbone
  Vector backbone: pDONR221
  Backbone manufacturer: Invitrogen
  Vector type: Gateway shuttling vector
Growth in bacteria
  Bacterial resistance: Kanamycin, 50 μg/mL
  Growth temperature: 37°C
  Growth strain: DH5alpha
  Copy number: High Copy
Gene/Insert
  Gene/Insert name: FOXN1 (alt name: O15353 (Uniprot ID))
  Species: H. sapiens (human)
  Mutation: Last nucleotide of stop codon removed to allow for Gateway C-terminal fusions
  Entrez Gene: FOXN1 (a.k.a. FKHL20, RONU, TIDAND, TLIND, WHN)
  Cloning method: Gateway Cloning
  Sequencing primers: 5′ M13F(-21)
Terms and licenses: Academic/Nonprofit Terms; Industry Terms: Not Available to Industry
Depositor comments: Harvard generated by gene synthesis
How to cite: pDONR221-FOXN1 was a gift from George Church (Addgene plasmid # 101445 ; http://n2t.net/addgene:101445 ; RRID:Addgene_101445)
