[The description below was written by a language model from this plasmid's Addgene catalogue record and pLannotate feature annotations shown in this document.]
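Description:
pDONR221-FOXN1 is a Gateway entry clone built on the Invitrogen pDONR221 backbone, carrying the human FOXN1 open reading frame as part of the Human TFome Collection of transcription factor clones. The 4,488 nt plasmid is propagated in E. coli through a high-copy ColE1/pUC-type origin and selected with kanamycin via an aph(3')-Ia (KanR) gene. Short lacI and lacZα fragments are backbone remnants with no evident functional role. The rrnB T1 and T2 terminators lie upstream of the cloning region, where they help insulate the insert from read-through transcription originating in the vector.

The FOXN1 coding sequence, which the depositor notes was made by gene synthesis, sits between two attL recombination sites. The automated annotation labels the upstream site attL3 and the downstream one attL2. A pDONR221-derived entry clone would normally carry attL1 and attL2, so the attL3 label may be an annotation call rather than a true difference, and the record does not resolve this. The last nucleotide of the stop codon has been removed, so that after an LR Clonase reaction into a destination vector the ORF can read through into a C-terminal tag or fusion partner. No eukaryotic promoter is present. The only promoter annotated is a T7 promoter just outside attL2, on the opposite strand to the insert, so the plasmid serves as a shuttling intermediate and not as an expression vector.

FOXN1 is a transcriptional regulator that acts as a master regulator of thymic epithelial cell development and differentiation. The clone is intended as a source for transferring FOXN1 into expression vectors, for example in the transcription factor overexpression and cell fate engineering studies for which the collection was assembled.
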