Features (pLannotate 1.2.2; 10 found; start..end, strand, type, name):
      2..97      +  protein_bind   attL3: mutant version of attL; recombination site for the Gateway® LR reaction LR Clonase™
    100..2043    +  CDS            FOXN1: FOXN1_HUMAN - Also known as RONU, WHN. Experimental evidence at protein level: Swiss-Prot protein existence level 1. Transcriptional regulator which regulates the development, differentiation, and function of thymic epithelial cells (TECs) both in the prenatal and postnatal thymus. Acts as a master regulator of the TECs lineage development and is required from the onset of differentiation in progenitor TECs in the developing fetus to the final differentiation steps through which TECs mature to acquire their full functionality. Regulates, either directly or indirectly the expression of a variet
   2046..2144    -  protein_bind   attL2: mutant version of attL; recombination site for the Gateway® LR reaction LR Clonase™
   2162..2180    -  promoter       T7 promoter: promoter for bacteriophage T7 RNA polymerase
   2314..3123    +  CDS            KanR: aminoglycoside phosphotransferase; aph(3')-Ia; confers resistance to kanamycin in bacteria or G418 (Geneticin®) in eukaryotes
   3270..3858    +  rep_origin     ori: high-copy-number ColE1/pMB1/pBR322/pUC origin of replication
   4041..4133    +  CDS            lacI (fragment): lac repressor; lacI; The lac repressor binds to the lac operator to inhibit transcription in E. coli. This inhibition can be relieved by adding lactose or isopropyl-β-D-thiogalactopyranoside (IPTG).
   4188..4215    -  terminator     rrnB T2 terminator: transcription terminator T2 from the E. coli rrnB gene
   4347..4390    +  terminator     rrnB T1 terminator: Escherichia coli rrnB; transcription terminator T1 from the E. coli rrnB gene
   4437..4473    -  CDS            lacZα (fragment): LacZα fragment of β-galactosidase; lacZ fragment
>Addgene plasmid #101445 | pDONR221-FOXN1 | addgene full sequence | sequence record 358238 | Addgene NGS Result
CAAATAATGATTTTATTTTGACTGATAGTGACCTGTTCGTTGCAACAAATTGATGAGCAATGCTTTTTTA
TAATGCCAACTTTGTACAAAAAAGTTGGCATGGTGAGCCTGCCTCCCCCCCAGTCTGACGTCACTCTGCC
CGGACCCACAAGACTGGAAGGAGAGAGACAGGGCGATTTGATGCAGGCTCCTGGATTACCCGGAAGCCCT
GCACCTCAGAGCAAGCACGCTGGCTTCTCTTGCTCCAGCTTCGTGAGCGACGGACCCCCAGAGAGAACAC
CATCTCTTCCCCCTCACTCTCCCAGAATTGCCTCTCCCGGACCTGAACAAGTGCAGGGACACTGTCCTGC
TGGCCCAGGACCCGGCCCATTCAGACTTAGCCCTTCTGACAAGTACCCCGGATTCGGATTCGAAGAGGCA
GCTGCTAGCTCCCCTGGCAGATTCCTTAAGGGCAGCCACGCTCCCTTCCACCCCTATAAGAGGCCCTTTC
ACGAGGATGTGTTCCCCGAGGCCGAGACAACCCTGGCCTTAAAGGGCCACAGCTTTAAGACCCCCGGCCC
TCTGGAGGCCTTTGAAGAGATCCCTGTGGATGTTGCCGAAGCCGAGGCTTTCCTTCCTGGCTTTAGCGCT
GAGGCCTGGTGCAATGGACTGCCTTATCCCTCTCAGGAGCACGGCCCTCAGGTGCTTGGAAGCGAAGTGA
AAGTGAAGCCCCCCGTGCTGGAAAGCGGCGCTGGCATGTTTTGCTACCAGCCTCCTCTGCAGCACATGTA
CTGCAGCAGCCAGCCACCTTTCCACCAGTACAGCCCTGGCGGCGGATCTTATCCTATCCCCTACCTGGGC
TCTAGCCACTACCAGTACCAGAGAATGGCCCCTCAAGCCAGCACCGATGGGCATCAGCCCCTGTTCCCCA
AGCCCATCTACAGCTACAGCATCCTGATCTTCATGGCCCTGAAGAATAGCAAGACCGGCAGCCTGCCAGT
GAGCGAGATCTACAACTTCATGACCGAGCACTTCCCCTACTTCAAGACCGCCCCCGACGGATGGAAGAAC
AGCGTGAGACACAACCTGAGCCTGAATAAGTGCTTCGAGAAGGTGGAGAACAAGAGCGGCTCCAGCAGCA
GAAAGGGCTGCCTGTGGGCCCTCAACCCCGCCAAGATCGACAAGATGCAGGAGGAACTGCAGAAGTGGAA
GAGAAAGGACCCCATCGCCGTGAGAAAGAGCATGGCCAAGCCTGAGGAGCTCGACAGCCTGATCGGCGAC
AAGAGAGAAAAACTGGGCTCACCTCTGCTGGGATGCCCCCCTCCCGGCCTTTCTGGATCTGGACCTATTA
GACCCCTTGCCCCTCCAGCTGGTTTGAGCCCTCCTTTACACTCTCTGCATCCTGCTCCTGGCCCCATCCC
TGGCAAGAACCCCCTTCAGGATCTCCTGATGGGCCATACACCCAGCTGTTACGGCCAGACATACCTCCAT
CTGTCCCCAGGCCTTGCTCCTCCTGGACCCCCTCAGCCTCTGTTTCCCCAGCCAGATGGACATCTTGAAC
TGAGAGCTCAGCCTGGAACCCCCCAGGATTCTCCACTGCCCGCTCATACACCTCCCAGCCACAGCGCCAA
ACTGCTGGCTGAGCCTTCTCCTGCCAGAACAATGCACGATACACTGCTGCCTGATGGCGACCTGGGCACC
GATCTGGATGCCATCAACCCCAGCCTGACAGACTTCGACTTCCAGGGCAACCTGTGGGAGCAGCTGAAGG
ACGATTCACTGGCCCTGGATCCCCTTGTGCTGGTGACCAGCAGCCCTACATCTAGCAGCATGCCTCCTCC
TCAGCCCCCTCCTCATTGTTTCCCTCCAGGACCTTGTCTGACAGAGACTGGCTCTGGGGCTGGCGATTTA
GCAGCTCCAGGATCTGGCGGCTCTGGAGCTCTGGGCGATCTGCATCTCACAACCCTCTACTCAGCCTTTA
TGGAGCTGGAACCTACACCCCCTACAGCTCCCGCCGGACCTAGCGTGTACCTGTCTCCTTCTAGCAAGCC
CGTGGCCCTCGCCTGCCCAACTTTCTTGTACAAAGTTGGCATTATAAGAAAGCATTGCTTATCAATTTGT
TGCAACGAACAGGTCACTATCAGTCAAAATAAAATCATTATTTGCCATCCAGCTGATATCCCCTATAGTG
AGTCGTATTACATGGTCATAGCTGTTTCTTGGCAGCTCTGGCCCGTGTCTCAAAATCTCTGATGTTACAT
TGCACAAGATAAAAATATATCATCATGAACAATAAAACTGTCTGCTTACATAAACAGTAATACAAGGGGT
GTTATGAGCCATATTCAACGGGAAACGTCGAGGCCGCGATTAAATTCCAACATGGATGCTGATTTATATG
GGTATAAATGGGCTCGCGATAATGTCGGGCAATCAGGTGCGACAATCTATCGCTTGTATGGGAAGCCCGA
TGCGCCAGAGTTGTTTCTGAAACATGGCAAAGGTAGCGTTGCCAATGATGTTACAGATGAGATGGTCAGA
CTAAACTGGCTGACGGAATTTATGCCTCTTCCGACCATCAAGCATTTTATCCGTACTCCTGATGATGCAT
GGTTACTCACCACTGCGATCCCCGGAAAAACAGCATTCCAGGTATTAGAAGAATATCCTGATTCAGGTGA
AAATATTGTTGATGCGCTGGCAGTGTTCCTGCGCCGGTTGCATTCGATTCCTGTTTGTAATTGTCCTTTT
AACAGCGATCGCGTATTTCGTCTCGCTCAGGCGCAATCACGAATGAATAACGGTTTGGTTGATGCGAGTG
ATTTTGATGACGAGCGTAATGGCTGGCCTGTTGAACAAGTCTGGAAAGAAATGCATAAACTTTTGCCATT
CTCACCGGATTCAGTCGTCACTCATGGTGATTTCTCACTTGATAACCTTATTTTTGACGAGGGGAAATTA
ATAGGTTGTATTGATGTTGGACGAGTCGGAATCGCAGACCGATACCAGGATCTTGCCATCCTATGGAACT
GCCTCGGTGAGTTTTCTCCTTCATTACAGAAACGGCTTTTTCAAAAATATGGTATTGATAATCCTGATAT
GAATAAATTGCAGTTTCATTTGATGCTCGATGAGTTTTTCTAATCAGAATTGGTTAATTGGTTGTAACAC
TGGCAGAGCATTACGCTGACTTGACGGGACGGCGCAAGCTCATGACCAAAATCCCTTAACGTGAGTTACG
CGTCGTTCCACTGAGCGTCAGACCCCGTAGAAAAGATCAAAGGATCTTCTTGAGATCCTTTTTTTCTGCG
CGTAATCTGCTGCTTGCAAACAAAAAAACCACCGCTACCAGCGGTGGTTTGTTTGCCGGATCAAGAGCTA
CCAACTCTTTTTCCGAAGGTAACTGGCTTCAGCAGAGCGCAGATACCAAATACTGTTCTTCTAGTGTAGC
CGTAGTTAGGCCACCACTTCAAGAACTCTGTAGCACCGCCTACATACCTCGCTCTGCTAATCCTGTTACC
AGTGGCTGCTGCCAGTGGCGATAAGTCGTGTCTTACCGGGTTGGACTCAAGACGATAGTTACCGGATAAG
GCGCAGCGGTCGGGCTGAACGGGGGGTTCGTGCACACAGCCCAGCTTGGAGCGAACGACCTACACCGAAC
TGAGATACCTACAGCGTGAGCTATGAGAAAGCGCCACGCTTCCCGAAGGGAGAAAGGCGGACAGGTATCC
GGTAAGCGGCAGGGTCGGAACAGGAGAGCGCACGAGGGAGCTTCCAGGGGGAAACGCCTGGTATCTTTAT
AGTCCTGTCGGGTTTCGCCACCTCTGACTTGAGCGTCGATTTTTGTGATGCTCGTCAGGGGGGCGGAGCC
TATGGAAAAACGCCAGCAACGCGGCCTTTTTACGGTTCCTGGCCTTTTGCTGGCCTTTTGCTCACATGTT
CTTTCCTGCGTTATCCCCTGATTCTGTGGATAACCGTATTACCGCCTTTGAGTGAGCTGATACCGCTCGC
CGCAGCCGAACGACCGAGCGCAGCGAGTCAGTGAGCGAGGAAGCGGAAGAGCGCCCAATACGCAAACCGC
CTCTCCCCGCGCGTTGGCCGATTCATTAATGCAGCTGGCACGACAGGTTTCCCGACTGGAAAGCGGGCAG
TGAGCGCAACGCAATTAATACGCGTACCGCTAGCCAGGAAGAGTTTGTAGAAACGCAAAAAGGCCATCCG
TCAGGATGGCCTTCTGCTTAGTTTGATGCCTGGCAGTTTATGGCGGGCGTCCTGCCCGCCACCCTCCGGG
CCGTTGCTTCACAACGTTCAAATCCGCTCCCGGCGGATTTGTCCTACTCAGGAGAGCGTTCACCGACAAA
CAACAGATAAAACGAAAGGCCCAGTCTTCCGACTGAGCCTTTCGTTTTATTTGATGCCTGGCAGTTCCCT
ACTCTCGCGTTAACGCTAGCATGGATGTTTTCCCAGTCACGACGTTGTAAAACGACGGCCAGTCTTAAGC
TCGGGCCC
