>Addgene plasmid #101445 | pDONR221-FOXN1 | depositor partial sequence | sequence record 191352 | insert
ATGGTGAGCCTGCCTCCCCCCCAGTCTGACGTCACTCTGCCCGGACCCACAAGACTGGAAGGAGAGAGAC
AGGGCGATTTGATGCAGGCTCCTGGATTACCCGGAAGCCCTGCACCTCAGAGCAAGCACGCTGGCTTCTC
TTGCTCCAGCTTCGTGAGCGACGGACCCCCAGAGAGAACACCATCTCTTCCCCCTCACTCTCCCAGAATT
GCCTCTCCCGGACCTGAACAAGTGCAGGGACACTGTCCTGCTGGCCCAGGACCCGGCCCATTCAGACTTA
GCCCTTCTGACAAGTACCCCGGATTCGGATTCGAAGAGGCAGCTGCTAGCTCCCCTGGCAGATTCCTTAA
GGGCAGCCACGCTCCCTTCCACCCCTATAAGAGGCCCTTTCACGAGGATGTGTTCCCCGAGGCCGAGACA
ACCCTGGCCTTAAAGGGCCACAGCTTTAAGACCCCCGGCCCTCTGGAGGCCTTTGAAGAGATCCCTGTGG
ATGTTGCCGAAGCCGAGGCTTTCCTTCCTGGCTTTAGCGCTGAGGCCTGGTGCAATGGACTGCCTTATCC
CTCTCAGGAGCACGGCCCTCAGGTGCTTGGAAGCGAAGTGAAAGTGAAGCCCCCCGTGCTGGAAAGCGGC
GCTGGCATGTTTTGCTACCAGCCTCCTCTGCAGCACATGTACTGCAGCAGCCAGCCACCTTTCCACCAGT
ACAGCCCTGGCGGCGGATCTTATCCTATCCCCTACCTGGGCTCTAGCCACTACCAGTACCAGAGAATGGC
CCCTCAAGCCAGCACCGATGGGCATCAGCCCCTGTTCCCCAAGCCCATCTACAGCTACAGCATCCTGATC
TTCATGGCCCTGAAGAATAGCAAGACCGGCAGCCTGCCAGTGAGCGAGATCTACAACTTCATGACCGAGC
ACTTCCCCTACTTCAAGACCGCCCCCGACGGATGGAAGAACAGCGTGAGACACAACCTGAGCCTGAATAA
GTGCTTCGAGAAGGTGGAGAACAAGAGCGGCTCCAGCAGCAGAAAGGGCTGCCTGTGGGCCCTCAACCCC
GCCAAGATCGACAAGATGCAGGAGGAACTGCAGAAGTGGAAGAGAAAGGACCCCATCGCCGTGAGAAAGA
GCATGGCCAAGCCTGAGGAGCTCGACAGCCTGATCGGCGACAAGAGAGAAAAACTGGGCTCACCTCTGCT
GGGATGCCCCCCTCCCGGCCTTTCTGGATCTGGACCTATTAGACCCCTTGCCCCTCCAGCTGGTTTGAGC
CCTCCTTTACACTCTCTGCATCCTGCTCCTGGCCCCATCCCTGGCAAGAACCCCCTTCAGGATCTCCTGA
TGGGCCATACACCCAGCTGTTACGGCCAGACATACCTCCATCTGTCCCCAGGCCTTGCTCCTCCTGGACC
CCCTCAGCCTCTGTTTCCCCAGCCAGATGGACATCTTGAACTGAGAGCTCAGCCTGGAACCCCCCAGGAT
TCTCCACTGCCCGCTCATACACCTCCCAGCCACAGCGCCAAACTGCTGGCTGAGCCTTCTCCTGCCAGAA
CAATGCACGATACACTGCTGCCTGATGGCGACCTGGGCACCGATCTGGATGCCATCAACCCCAGCCTGAC
AGACTTCGACTTCCAGGGCAACCTGTGGGAGCAGCTGAAGGACGATTCACTGGCCCTGGATCCCCTTGTG
CTGGTGACCAGCAGCCCTACATCTAGCAGCATGCCTCCTCCTCAGCCCCCTCCTCATTGTTTCCCTCCAG
GACCTTGTCTGACAGAGACTGGCTCTGGGGCTGGCGATTTAGCAGCTCCAGGATCTGGCGGCTCTGGAGC
TCTGGGCGATCTGCATCTCACAACCCTCTACTCAGCCTTTATGGAGCTGGAACCTACACCCCCTACAGCT
CCCGCCGGACCTAGCGTGTACCTGTCTCCTTCTAGCAAGCCCGTGGCCCTCGCC
